Addgene plasmid #74190: pLCKO_Luciferase_sgRNA
Purpose: lentiviral vector expressing sgRNA targeting Luciferase
Depositing lab: Jason Moffat. Depositing organization: University of Toronto. Publication: High-Resolution CRISPR Screens Reveal Fitness Genes and Genotype-Specific Cancer Liabilities. Hart T, Chandrashekhar M, Aregger M, Steinhart Z, Brown KR, MacLeod G, Mis M, Zimmermann M, Fradet-Turcotte A, Sun S, Mero P, Dirks P, Sidhu S, Roth FP, Rissland OS, Durocher D, Angers S, Moffat J. Cell. 2015 Dec 3;163(6):1515-26. doi: 10.1016/j.cell.2015.11.015. Epub 2015 Nov 25. PubMed 26627737.
Backbone
  Vector backbone: pLCKO
  Backbone manufacturer: Moffat Lab
  Total vector size (bp): 7565
  Vector type: Mammalian Expression, Lentiviral, CRISPR
  Selectable markers: Puromycin
Growth in bacteria
  Bacterial resistance: Ampicillin, 100 μg/mL
  Growth temperature: 37°C
  Growth strain: NEB Stable
  Copy number: High Copy
Gene/Insert
  Gene/Insert name: Luciferase sgRNA
  gRNA/shRNA sequence: ACAACTTTACCGACCGCGCC
  Promoter: U6 Promoter
  Cloning method: Restriction Enzyme; 5′ cloning site BfuAI (destroyed during cloning); 3′ cloning site BfuAI (destroyed during cloning)
  Sequencing primers: 5′ U6 fwd
Terms and licenses: Academic/Nonprofit Terms; Industry Terms: Not Available to Industry
How to cite: pLCKO_Luciferase_sgRNA was a gift from Jason Moffat (Addgene plasmid # 74190 ; http://n2t.net/addgene:74190 ; RRID:Addgene_74190)
