[The description below was written by a language model from this plasmid's Addgene catalogue record and pLannotate feature annotations shown in this document.]
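Description:
pLCKO_Luciferase_sgRNA is a lentiviral CRISPR guide-expression plasmid of about 7.6 kb built on the pLCKO backbone. It delivers a single guide RNA directed against luciferase into mammalian cells. It is propagated in E. coli as a high-copy plasmid through a ColE1/pUC-type origin with ampicillin (β-lactamase) selection. The bacterial portion also carries an f1 origin and remnants of a lac/lacZα region flanked by T7 and T3 promoters.

The transfer cassette has a third-generation, self-inactivating layout. An RSV promoter fused to a truncated HIV-1 5' LTR drives genomic RNA production in packaging cells. It is followed by the Ψ packaging signal with a partial gag sequence, the Rev response element for Rev-dependent nuclear export, and a central polypurine tract (cPPT/CTS) that aids nuclear import of the reverse-transcribed genome. The cassette ends in a ΔU3 3' LTR, with an SV40 polyadenylation signal and SV40 origin downstream.

Between the LTRs, a human U6 RNA polymerase III promoter transcribes the luciferase-targeting spacer joined to the Streptococcus pyogenes Cas9 guide scaffold. The spacer was inserted between BfuAI sites that were destroyed during cloning. A separate human PGK promoter drives puromycin N-acetyltransferase for selection of transduced cells, and a WPRE enhances expression of that transcript.

No Cas9 coding sequence is annotated, so the nuclease must be supplied separately, for example from a Cas9-expressing cell line. The associated work concerns pooled CRISPR fitness screens. A luciferase guide of this kind commonly serves as a control with no endogenous target, or to knock out a luciferase reporter, though the record states only that it expresses a luciferase-targeting sgRNA.
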