Features (pLannotate 1.2.2; 27 found; start..end, strand, type, name):
      7..507     +  promoter       hPGK promoter: human phosphoglycerate kinase 1 promoter
    529..1128    +  CDS            PuroR (fragment): puromycin N-acetyltransferase; pac from Streptomyces; confers resistance to puromycin
   1144..1732    +  misc_feature   WPRE: woodchuck hepatitis virus posttranscriptional regulatory element
   1783..1802    +  misc_feature   cPPT/CTS (fragment): central polypurine tract and central termination sequence of HIV-1
   1804..2037    +  LTR            3' LTR (ΔU3): self-inactivating 3' long terminal repeat (LTR) from HIV-1
   2115..2236    +  polyA_signal   SV40 poly(A) signal: SV40 polyadenylation signal
   2276..2411    +  rep_origin     SV40 ori: SV40 origin of replication
   2432..2450    -  promoter       T7 promoter: promoter for bacteriophage T7 RNA polymerase
   2458..2613    +  CDS            lacZα (fragment): LacZα fragment of β-galactosidase; lacZ fragment
   2618..3046    +  rep_origin     f1 ori (sequence partly withheld): f1 bacteriophage origin of replication; arrow indicates direction of (+) strand synthesis
   3099..3203    +  promoter       AmpR promoter: bla
   3204..4064    +  CDS            AmpR: β-lactamase; bla; confers resistance to ampicillin, carbenicillin, and related antibiotics
   4235..4823    +  rep_origin     ori: high-copy-number ColE1/pMB1/pBR322/pUC origin of replication
   5006..5098    +  CDS            lacI (fragment): lac repressor; lacI; The lac repressor binds to the lac operator to inhibit transcription in E. coli. This inhibition can be relieved by adding lactose or isopropyl-β-D-thiogalactopyranoside (IPTG).
   5111..5132    +  protein_bind   CAP binding site: CAP binding activates transcription in the presence of cAMP. E. coli catabolite activator protein
   5147..5177    +  promoter       lac promoter: promoter for the E. coli lac operon
   5185..5201    +  protein_bind   lac operator: The lac repressor binds to the lac operator to inhibit transcription in E. coli. This inhibition can be relieved by adding lactose or isopropyl-β-D-thiogalactopyranoside (IPTG). lac repressor encoded by lacI
   5246..5264    +  promoter       T3 promoter: promoter for bacteriophage T3 RNA polymerase
   5292..5518    +  promoter       RSV promoter: Rous sarcoma virus enhancer/promoter
   5519..5699    +  LTR            5' LTR (truncated): truncated 5' long terminal repeat (LTR) from HIV-1
   5746..5871    +  misc_feature   HIV-1 Ψ: packaging signal of human immunodeficiency virus type 1
   5855..6218    +  CDS            HIV-1 gag (fragment): gag protein from human immunodeficiency virus 1; gag
   6364..6597    +  misc_feature   RRE: The Rev response element (RRE) of HIV-1 allows for Rev-dependent mRNA export from the nucleus to the cytoplasm.
   6974..7000    +  CDS            Rev (fragment): human immunodeficiency virus 1 (HIV-1) Rev protein; rev; enhances nuclear export of unspliced and incompletely spliced viral mRNAs
   7004..7244    +  promoter       U6 promoter: RNA polymerase III promoter for human U6 snRNA
   7274..7349    +  misc_RNA       gRNA scaffold: guide RNA scaffold for the Streptococcus pyogenes CRISPR/Cas9 system
   7397..7514    +  misc_feature   cPPT/CTS: central polypurine tract and central termination sequence of HIV-1
>Addgene plasmid #74190 | pLCKO_Luciferase_sgRNA | depositor full sequence | sequence record 140953 | pLCKO_Luciferase_sgRNA sequence 7566 bps
CCCGGGTTGCGCCTTTTCCAAGGCAGCCCTGGGTTTGCGCAGGGACGCGGCTGCTCTGGGCGTGGTTCCG
GGAAACGCAGCGGCGCCGACCCTGGGTCTCGCACATTCTTCACGTCCGTTCGCAGCGTCACCCGGATCTT
CGCCGCTACCCTTGTGGGCCCCCCGGCGACGCTTCCTGCTCCGCCCCTAAGTCGGGAAGGTTCCTTGCGG
TTCGCGGCGTGCCGGACGTGACAAACGGAAGCCGCACGTCTCACTAGTACCCTCGCAGACGGACAGCGCC
AGGGAGCAATGGCAGCGCGCCGACCGCGATGGGCTGTGGCCAATAGCGGCTGCTCAGCAGGGCGCGCCGA
GAGCAGCGGCCGGGAAGGGGCGGTGCGGGAGGCGGGGTGTGGGGCGGTAGTGTGGGCCCTGTTCCTGCCC
GCGCGGTGTTCCGCATTCTGCAAGCCTCCGGAGCGCACGTCGGCAGTCGGCTCCCTCGTTGACCGAATCA
CCGACCTCTCTCCCCAGGGGGATCCACCGGAGCTTACCATGACCGAGTACAAGCCCACGGTGCGCCTCGC
CACCCGCGACGACGTCCCCAGGGCCGTACGCACCCTCGCCGCCGCGTTCGCCGACTACCCCGCCACGCGC
CACACCGTCGATCCGGACCGCCACATCGAGCGGGTCACCGAGCTGCAAGAACTCTTCCTCACGCGCGTCG
GGCTCGACATCGGCAAGGTGTGGGTCGCGGACGACGGCGCCGCCGTGGCGGTCTGGACCACGCCGGAGAG
CGTCGAAGCGGGGGCGGTGTTCGCCGAGATCGGCCCGCGCATGGCCGAGTTGAGCGGTTCCCGGCTGGCC
GCGCAGCAACAGATGGAAGGCCTCCTGGCGCCGCACCGGCCCAAGGAGCCCGCGTGGTTCCTGGCCACCG
TCGGCGTCTCGCCCGACCACCAGGGCAAGGGTCTGGGCAGCGCCGTCGTGCTCCCCGGAGTGGAGGCGGC
CGAGCGCGCCGGGGTGCCCGCCTTCCTGGAGACCTCCGCGCCCCGCAACCTCCCCTTCTACGAGCGGCTC
GGCTTCACCGTCACCGCCGACGTCGAGGTGCCCGAAGGACCGCGCACCTGGTGCATGACCCGCAAGCCCG
GTGCCTGAACGCGTTAAGTCGACAATCAACCTCTGGATTACAAAATTTGTGAAAGATTGACTGGTATTCT
TAACTATGTTGCTCCTTTTACGCTATGTGGATACGCTGCTTTAATGCCTTTGTATCATGCTATTGCTTCC
CGTATGGCTTTCATTTTCTCCTCCTTGTATAAATCCTGGTTGCTGTCTCTTTATGAGGAGTTGTGGCCCG
TTGTCAGGCAACGTGGCGTGGTGTGCACTGTGTTTGCTGACGCAACCCCCACTGGTTGGGGCATTGCCAC
CACCTGTCAGCTCCTTTCCGGGACTTTCGCTTTCCCCCTCCCTATTGCCACGGCGGAACTCATCGCCGCC
TGCCTTGCCCGCTGCTGGACAGGGGCTCGGCTGTTGGGCACTGACAATTCCGTGGTGTTGTCGGGGAAAT
CATCGTCCTTTCCTTGGCTGCTCGCCTGTGTTGCCACCTGGATTCTGCGCGGGACGTCCTTCTGCTACGT
CCCTTCGGCCCTCAATCCAGCGGACCTTCCTTCCCGCGGCCTGCTGCCGGCTCTGCGGCCTCTTCCGCGT
CTTCGCCTTCGCCCTCAGACGAGTCGGATCTCCCTTTGGGCCGCCTCCCCGCGTCGACTTTAAGACCAAT
GACTTACAAGGCAGCTGTAGATCTTAGCCACTTTTTAAAAGAAAAGGGGGGACTGGAAGGGCTAATTCAC
TCCCAACGAAGACAAGATCTGCTTTTTGCTTGTACTGGGTCTCTCTGGTTAGACCAGATCTGAGCCTGGG
AGCTCTCTGGCTAACTAGGGAACCCACTGCTTAAGCCTCAATAAAGCTTGCCTTGAGTGCTTCAAGTAGT
GTGTGCCCGTCTGTTGTGTGACTCTGGTAACTAGAGATCCCTCAGACCCTTTTAGTCAGTGTGGAAAATC
TCTAGCAGTACGTATAGTAGTTCATGTCATCTTATTATTCAGTATTTATAACTTGCAAAGAAATGAATAT
CAGAGAGTGAGAGGAACTTGTTTATTGCAGCTTATAATGGTTACAAATAAAGCAATAGCATCACAAATTT
CACAAATAAAGCATTTTTTTCACTGCATTCTAGTTGTGGTTTGTCCAAACTCATCAATGTATCTTATCAT
GTCTGGCTCTAGCTATCCCGCCCCTAACTCCGCCCATCCCGCCCCTAACTCCGCCCAGTTCCGCCCATTC
TCCGCCCCATGGCTGACTAATTTTTTTTATTTATGCAGAGGCCGAGGCCGCCTCGGCCTCTGAGCTATTC
CAGAAGTAGTGAGGAGGCTTTTTTGGAGGCCTAGGGACGTACCCAATTCGCCCTATAGTGAGTCGTATTA
CGCGCGCTCACTGGCCGTCGTTTTACAACGTCGTGACTGGGAAAACCCTGGCGTTACCCAACTTAATCGC
CTTGCAGCACATCCCCCTTTCGCCAGCTGGCGTAATAGCGAAGAGGCCCGCACCGATCGCCCTTCCCAAC
AGTTGCGCAGCCTGAATGGCGAATGGG
[124 nt withheld, positions 2618-2741]
C
[91 nt withheld, positions 2743-2833]
A
[49 nt withheld, positions 2835-2883]
CCTTTGACGTTGGAGTCCACGTTCTTT
[37 nt withheld, positions 2911-2947]
ACCCTATCTCGGTCTATTCTTTTGATTTATAAGGGATTTTGCCGATTTCGGCCTATTGGTTAAAAAATGA
GCTGATTTAACAAAAATTTAACGCGAATTTTAACAAAATATTAACGCTTACAATTTAGGTGGCACTTTTC
GGGGAAATGTGCGCGGAACCCCTATTTGTTTATTTTTCTAAATACATTCAAATATGTATCCGCTCATGAG
ACAATAACCCTGATAAATGCTTCAATAATATTGAAAAAGGAAGAGTATGAGTATTCAACATTTCCGTGTC
GCCCTTATTCCCTTTTTTGCGGCATTTTGCCTTCCTGTTTTTGCTCACCCAGAAACGCTGGTGAAAGTAA
AAGATGCTGAAGATCAGTTGGGTGCACGAGTGGGTTACATCGAACTGGATCTCAACAGCGGTAAGATCCT
TGAGAGTTTTCGCCCCGAAGAACGTTTTCCAATGATGAGCACTTTTAAAGTTCTGCTATGTGGCGCGGTA
TTATCCCGTATTGACGCCGGGCAAGAGCAACTCGGTCGCCGCATACACTATTCTCAGAATGACTTGGTTG
AGTACTCACCAGTCACAGAAAAGCATCTTACGGATGGCATGACAGTAAGAGAATTATGCAGTGCTGCCAT
AACCATGAGTGATAACACTGCGGCCAACTTACTTCTGACAACGATCGGAGGACCGAAGGAGCTAACCGCT
TTTTTGCACAACATGGGGGATCATGTAACTCGCCTTGATCGTTGGGAACCGGAGCTGAATGAAGCCATAC
CAAACGACGAGCGTGACACCACGATGCCTGTAGCAATGGCAACAACGTTGCGCAAACTATTAACTGGCGA
ACTACTTACTCTAGCTTCCCGGCAACAATTAATAGACTGGATGGAGGCGGATAAAGTTGCAGGACCACTT
CTGCGCTCGGCCCTTCCGGCTGGCTGGTTTATTGCTGATAAATCTGGAGCCGGTGAGCGTGGGTCTCGCG
GTATCATTGCAGCACTGGGGCCAGATGGTAAGCCCTCCCGTATCGTAGTTATCTACACGACGGGGAGTCA
GGCAACTATGGATGAACGAAATAGACAGATCGCTGAGATAGGTGCCTCACTGATTAAGCATTGGTAACTG
TCAGACCAAGTTTACTCATATATACTTTAGATTGATTTAAAACTTCATTTTTAATTTAAAAGGATCTAGG
TGAAGATCCTTTTTGATAATCTCATGACCAAAATCCCTTAACGTGAGTTTTCGTTCCACTGAGCGTCAGA
CCCCGTAGAAAAGATCAAAGGATCTTCTTGAGATCCTTTTTTTCTGCGCGTAATCTGCTGCTTGCAAACA
AAAAAACCACCGCTACCAGCGGTGGTTTGTTTGCCGGATCAAGAGCTACCAACTCTTTTTCCGAAGGTAA
CTGGCTTCAGCAGAGCGCAGATACCAAATACTGTTCTTCTAGTGTAGCCGTAGTTAGGCCACCACTTCAA
GAACTCTGTAGCACCGCCTACATACCTCGCTCTGCTAATCCTGTTACCAGTGGCTGCTGCCAGTGGCGAT
AAGTCGTGTCTTACCGGGTTGGACTCAAGACGATAGTTACCGGATAAGGCGCAGCGGTCGGGCTGAACGG
GGGGTTCGTGCACACAGCCCAGCTTGGAGCGAACGACCTACACCGAACTGAGATACCTACAGCGTGAGCT
ATGAGAAAGCGCCACGCTTCCCGAAGGGAGAAAGGCGGACAGGTATCCGGTAAGCGGCAGGGTCGGAACA
GGAGAGCGCACGAGGGAGCTTCCAGGGGGAAACGCCTGGTATCTTTATAGTCCTGTCGGGTTTCGCCACC
TCTGACTTGAGCGTCGATTTTTGTGATGCTCGTCAGGGGGGCGGAGCCTATGGAAAAACGCCAGCAACGC
GGCCTTTTTACGGTTCCTGGCCTTTTGCTGGCCTTTTGCTCACATGTTCTTTCCTGCGTTATCCCCTGAT
TCTGTGGATAACCGTATTACCGCCTTTGAGTGAGCTGATACCGCTCGCCGCAGCCGAACGACCGAGCGCA
GCGAGTCAGTGAGCGAGGAAGCGGAAGAGCGCCCAATACGCAAACCGCCTCTCCCCGCGCGTTGGCCGAT
TCATTAATGCAGCTGGCACGACAGGTTTCCCGACTGGAAAGCGGGCAGTGAGCGCAACGCAATTAATGTG
AGTTAGCTCACTCATTAGGCACCCCAGGCTTTACACTTTATGCTTCCGGCTCGTATGTTGTGTGGAATTG
TGAGCGGATAACAATTTCACACAGGAAACAGCTATGACCATGATTACGCCAAGCGCGCAATTAACCCTCA
CTAAAGGGAACAAAAGCTGGAGCTGCAAGCTTAATGTAGTCTTATGCAATACTCTTGTAGTCTTGCAACA
TGGTAACGATGAGTTAGCAACATGCCTTACAAGGAGAGAAAAAGCACCGTGCATGCCGATTGGTGGAAGT
AAGGTGGTACGATCGTGCCTTATTAGGAAGGCAACAGACGGGTCTGACATGGATTGGACGAACCACTGAA
TTGCCGCATTGCAGAGATATTGTATTTAAGTGCCTAGCTCGATACATAAACGGGTCTCTCTGGTTAGACC
AGATCTGAGCCTGGGAGCTCTCTGGCTAACTAGGGAACCCACTGCTTAAGCCTCAATAAAGCTTGCCTTG
AGTGCTTCAAGTAGTGTGTGCCCGTCTGTTGTGTGACTCTGGTAACTAGAGATCCCTCAGACCCTTTTAG
TCAGTGTGGAAAATCTCTAGCAGTGGCGCCCGAACAGGGACTTGAAAGCGAAAGGGAAACCAGAGGAGCT
CTCTCGACGCAGGACTCGGCTTGCTGAAGCGCGCACGGCAAGAGGCGAGGGGCGGCGACTGGTGAGTACG
CCAAAAATTTTGACTAGCGGAGGCTAGAAGGAGAGAGATGGGTGCGAGAGCGTCAGTATTAAGCGGGGGA
GAATTAGATCGCGATGGGAAAAAATTCGGTTAAGGCCAGGGGGAAAGAAAAAATATAAATTAAAACATAT
AGTATGGGCAAGCAGGGAGCTAGAACGATTCGCAGTTAATCCTGGCCTGTTAGAAACATCAGAAGGCTGT
AGACAAATACTGGGACAGCTACAACCATCCCTTCAGACAGGATCAGAAGAACTTAGATCATTATATAATA
CAGTAGCAACCCTCTATTGTGTGCATCAAAGGATAGAGATAAAAGACACCAAGGAAGCTTTAGACAAGAT
AGAGGAAGAGCAAAACAAAAGTAAGACCACCGCACAGCAAGCGGCCGCTGATCTTCAGACCTGGAGGAGG
AGATATGAGGGACAATTGGAGAAGTGAATTATATAAATATAAAGTAGTAAAAATTGAACCATTAGGAGTA
GCACCCACCAAGGCAAAGAGAAGAGTGGTGCAGAGAGAAAAAAGAGCAGTGGGAATAGGAGCTTTGTTCC
TTGGGTTCTTGGGAGCAGCAGGAAGCACTATGGGCGCAGCGTCAATGACGCTGACGGTACAGGCCAGACA
ATTATTGTCTGGTATAGTGCAGCAGCAGAACAATTTGCTGAGGGCTATTGAGGCGCAACAGCATCTGTTG
CAACTCACAGTCTGGGGCATCAAGCAGCTCCAGGCAAGAATCCTGGCTGTGGAAAGATACCTAAAGGATC
AACAGCTCCTGGGGATTTGGGGTTGCTCTGGAAAACTCATTTGCACCACTGCTGTGCCTTGGAATGCTAG
TTGGAGTAATAAATCTCTGGAACAGATTTGGAATCACACGACCTGGATGGAGTGGGACAGAGAAATTAAC
AATTACACAAGCTTAATACACTCCTTAATTGAAGAATCGCAAAACCAGCAAGAAAAGAATGAACAAGAAT
TATTGGAATTAGATAAATGGGCAAGTTTGTGGAATTGGTTTAACATAACAAATTGGCTGTGGTATATAAA
ATTATTCATAATGATAGTAGGAGGCTTGGTAGGTTTAAGAATAGTTTTTGCTGTACTTTCTATAGTGAAT
AGAGTTAGGCAGGGATATTCACCATTATCGTTTCAGACCCACCTCCCAACCCCGAGGGGACCCAGAGAGG
GCCTATTTCCCATGATTCCTTCATATTTGCATATACGATACAAGGCTGTTAGAGAGATAATTAGAATTAA
TTTGACTGTAAACACAAAGATATTAGTACAAAATACGTGACGTAGAAAGTAATAATTTCTTGGGTAGTTT
GCAGTTTTAAAATTATGTTTTAAAATGGACTATCATATGCTTACCGTAACTTGAAAGTATTTCGATTTCT
TGGCTTTATATATCTTGTGGAAAGGACGAGGTACCGACAACTTTACCGACCGCGCCGTTTTAGAGCTAGA
AATAGCAAGTTAAAATAAGGCTAGTCCGTTATCAACTTGAAAAAGTGGCACCGAGTCGGTGCTTTTTTGA
ATTCTAGATCTTGAGACAAATGGCAGTATTCATCCACAATTTTAAAAGAAAAGGGGGGATTGGGGGGTAC
AGTGCAGGGGAAAGAATAGTAGACATAATAGCAACAGACATACAAACTAAAGAATTACAAAAACAAATTA
CAAAAATTCAAAATTTTCGGGTTTATTACAGGGACAGCAGAGATCCACTTTGGCGCCGGCTCGAGGGGG
