>Addgene plasmid #74190 | pLCKO_Luciferase_sgRNA | addgene partial sequence | sequence record 140951 | Top_Fop 5'-TCACCATTATCGTTTCAGAC-3'
CCAGAGAGGGCCTATTTCCCATGATTCCTTCATATTTGCATATACGATACAAGGCTGTTAGAGAGATAAT
TAGAATTAATTTGACTGTAAACACAAAGATATTAGTACAAAATACGTGACGTAGAAAGTAATAATTTCTT
GGGTAGTTTGCAGTTTTAAAATTATGTTTTAAAATGGACTATCATATGCTTACCGTAACTTGAAAGTATT
TCGATTTCTTGGCTTTATATATCTTGTGGAAAGGACGAGGTACCGACAACTTTACCGACCGCGCCGTTTT
AGAGCTAGAAATAGCAAGTTAAAATAAGGCTAGTCCGTTATCAACTTGAAAAAGTGGCACCGAGTCGGTG
CTTTTTTGAATTCTAGATCTTGAGACAAATGGCAGTATTCATCCACAATTTTAAAAGAAAAGGGGGGATT
GGGGGGTACAGTGCAGGGGAAAGAATAGTAGACATAATAGCAACAGACATACAAACTAAAGAATTACAAA
AACAAATTACAAAAATTCAAAATTTTCGGGTTTATTACAGGGACAGCAGAGATCCACTTTGGCGCCGGCT
CGAGGGGGCCCGGGTTGCGCCTTTTCCAAGGCAGCCCTGGGTTTGCGCAGGGACGCGGCTGCTCTGGGCG
TGGTTCCGGGAAACGCAGCGGCGCCGACCCTGGGTCTCGCACATTCTTCACGTCCGTTCGCAGCGTCACC
CGGATCTTCGCCGCTACCCTTGTGGGCCCCCCGGCGACGCTTCCTGCTCCGCCCCTAAGTCGGGAAGGTT
CCTTGCGGTTCGCGGCGTGCCGGACGTGACAAACGGAAGCCGCACGTCTCACTAGTACCCTCGCAGACGG
ACAGCGCCAGGGAGCAATGGCAGCGCGCCGACCGCGATGGGCTGTGGCCAATAGCGGCTGCTCAGCAGGG
CGCGCCGAGAGCA
