>Addgene plasmid #74190 | pLCKO_Luciferase_sgRNA | addgene partial sequence | sequence record 140952 | Futet-R 5'-CAAAGGCATTAAAGCAGCGT-3'
GGAGCAACATAGTTAAGAATACCAGTCAATCTTTCACAAATTTTGTAATCCAGAGGTTGATTGTCGACTT
AACGCGTTCAGGCACCGGGCTTGCGGGTCATGCACCAGGTGCGCGGTCCTTCGGGCACCTCGACGTCGGC
GGTGACGGTGAAGCCGAGCCGCTCGTAGAAGGGGAGGTTGCGGGGCGCGGAGGTCTCCAGGAAGGCGGGC
ACCCCGGCGCGCTCGGCCGCCTCCACTCCGGGGAGCACGACGGCGCTGCCCAGACCCTTGCCCTGGTGGT
CGGGCGAGACGCCGACGGTGGCCAGGAACCACGCGGGCTCCTTGGGCCGGTGCGGCGCCAGGAGGCCTTC
CATCTGTTGCTGCGCGGCCAGCCGGGAACCGCTCAACTCGGCCATGCGCGGGCCGATCTCGGCGAACACC
GCCCCCGCTTCGACGCTCTCCGGCGTGGTCCAGACCGCCACGGCGGCGCCGTCGTCCGCGACCCACACCT
TGCCGATGTCGAGCCCGACGCGCGTGAGGAAGAGTTCTTGCAGCTCGGTGACCCGCTCGATGTGGCGGTC
CGGATCGACGGTGTGGCGCGTGGCGGGGTAGTCGGCGAACGCGGCGGCGAGGGTGCGTACGGCCCTGGGG
ACGTCGTCGCGGGTGGCGAGGCGCACCGTGGGCTTGTACTCGGTCATGGTAAGCTCCGGTGGATCCCCCT
GGGGAGAGAGGTCGGTGATTCGGTCAACGAGGGAGCCGACTGCCGACGTGCGCTCCGGAGGCTTGCAGAA
TGCGGAACACCGCGCGGGCAGGAACAGGGCCCACACTACCGCCCCACACCCCGCCTCCCGCACCGCCCCT
TCCCGGCCGCTGCTCTCGGCGCGCCCTGCTGAGCAGCCGCTATTGGCCACAGCCCATCGCGGTCGGCGCG
CTGCCATTGCTCCCTGGCGCTGTCCGTCTGCGAGGGTACTAGTGAGACGTGCGGCTTCCGTTTGTCACGT
CCGGCACGCCGCGAACCGCAAGGAACCTTCCCGACTTAGGGGCGGAGCAGGAAGCGTCGCCGGGG
